>Addgene plasmid #128519 | pMJA103 | addgene full sequence | sequence record 251677 | Addgene NGS Result
GATCTAACATCCAAAGACGAAAGGTTGAATGAAACCTTTTTGCCATCCGACATCCACAGGTCCATTCTCA
CACATAAGTGCCAAACGCAACAGGAGGGGATACACTAGCAGCAGACCGTTGCAAACGCAGGACCTCCACT
CCTCTTCTCCTCAACACCCACTTTTGCCATCGAAAAACCAGCCCAGTTATTGGGCTTGATTGGAGCTCGC
TCATTCCAATTCCTTCTATTAGGCTACTAACACCATGACTTTATTAGCCTGTCTATCCTGGCCCCCCTGG
CGAGGTTCATGTTTGTTTATTTCCGAATGCAACAAGCTCCGCATTACACCCGAACATCACTCCAGATGAG
GGCTTTCTGAGTGTGGGGTCAAATAGTTTCATGTTCCCCAAATGGCCCAAAACTGACAGTTTAAACGCTG
TCTTGGAACCTAATATGACAAAAGCGTGATCTCATCCAAGATGAACTAAGTTTGGTTCGTTGAAATGCTA
ACGGCCAGTTGGTCAAAAAGAAACTTCCAAAAGTCGGCATACCGTTTGTCTTGTTTGGTATTGATTGACG
AATGCTCAAAAATAATCTCATTAATGCTTAGCGCAGTCTCTCTATCGCTTCTGAACCCCGGTGCACCTGT
GCCGAAACGCAAATGGGGAAACACCCGCTTTTTGGATGATTATGCATTGTCTCCACATTGTATGCTTCCA
AGATTCTGGTGGGAATACTGCTGATAGCCTAACGTTCATGATCAAAATTTAACTGTTCTAACCCCTACTT
GACAGCAATATATAAACAGAAGGAAGCTGCCCTGTCTTAAACCTTTTTTTTTATCATCATTATTAGCTTA
CTTTCATAATTGCGACTGGTTCCAATTGACAAGCTTTTGATTTTAACGACTTTTAACGACAACTTGAGAA
GATCAAAAAACAACTAATTATTCGAAGGATCCAAACGATGAGATTTCCTTCAATTTTTACTGCAGTTTTA
TTCGCAGCATCCTCCGCATTAGCTGCTCCAGTCAACACTACAACAGAAGATGAAACGGCACAAATTCCGG
CTGAAGCTGTCATCGGTTACTCAGATTTAGAAGGGGATTTCGATGTTGCTGTTTTGCCATTTTCCAACAG
CACAAATAACGGGTTATTGTTTATAAATACTACTATTGCCAGCATTGCTGCTAAAGAAGAAGGGGTATCT
CTCGAGAAAAGAAAGGTTTTCGAAAGATGTGAGCTCGCTAGAACCTTGAAGAGATTGGGTATGGACGGGT
ACCGTGGTATCTCTTTGGCTAACTGGATGTGTTTGGCTAAGTGGGAATCTGGTTACAACACTCGAGCTAC
CAACTACAACGCTGGTGACAGGTCGACCGACTACGGTATCTTCCAAATTAATTCTAGATACTGGTGTAAC
CACGGTAAGACCCCAGGCGCCGTTAACGCTTGTCACTTGTCTTGTTCTGCTTTGCTGCAGGACAACATCG
CTGACGCTGTTGCTTGTGCTAAACGCGTTGTTAGAGACCCACAAGGTATCAGAGCTTGGGTTGCTTGGAG
AAATCGATGTCAAAACAGAGACGTCAGACAATACGTTCAAGGTTGTGGTGTTTAGTAAGAATTCCCTAGG
GCGGCCGCGAATTAATTCGCCTTAGACATGACTGTTCCTCAGTTCAAGTTGGGCACTTACGAGAAGACCG
GTCTTGCTAGATTCTAATCAAGAGGATGTCAGAATGCCATTTGCCTGAGAGATGCAGGCTTCATTTTTGA
TACTTTTTTATTTGTAACCTATATAGTATAGGATTTTTTTTGTCATTTTGTTTCTTCTCGTACGAGCTTG
CTCCTGATCAGCCTATCTCGCAGCTGATGAATATCTTGTGGTAGGGGTTTGGGAAAATCATTCGAGTTTG
ATGTTTTTCTTGGTATTTCCCACTCCTCTTCAGAGTACAGAAGATTAAGTGAGACGTTCGTTTGTGCAAG
CTTATCGATAAGCTTTAATGCGGTAGTTTATCACAGTTAAATTGCTAACGCAGTCAGGCACCGTGTATGA
AATCTAACAATGCGCTCATCGTCATCCTCGGCACCGTCACCCTGGATGCTGTAGGCATAGGCTTGGTTAT
GCCGGTACTGCCGGGCCTCTTGCGGGATATCGTCCATTCCGACAGCATCGCCAGTCACTATGGCGTGCTG
CTAGCGCTATATGCGTTGATGCAATTTCTATGCGCACCCGTTCTCGGAGCACTGTCCGACCGCTTTGGCC
GCCGCCCAGTCCTGCTCGCTTCGCTACTTGGAGCCACTATCGACTACGCGATCATGGCGACCACACCCGT
CCTGTGGATCTATCGAATCTAAATGTAAGTTAAAATCTCTAAATAATTAAATAAGTCCCAGTTTCTCCAT
ACGAACCTTAACAGCATTGCGGTGAGCATCTAGACCTTCAACAGCAGCCAGATCCATCACTGCTTGGCCA
ATATGTTTCAGTCCCTCAGGAGTTACGTCTTGTGAAGTGATGAACTTCTGGAAGGTTGCAGTGTTAACTC
CGCTGTATTGACGGGCATATCCGTACGTTGGCAAAGTGTGGTTGGTACCGGAGGAGTAATCTCCACAACT
CTCTGGAGAGTAGGCACCAACAAACACAGATCCAGCGTGTTGTACTTGATCAACATAAGAAGAAGCATTC
TCGATTTGCAGGATCAAGTGTTCAGGAGCGTACTGATTGGACATTTCCAAAGCCTGCTCGTAGGTTGCAA
CCGATAGGGTTGTAGAGTGTGCAATACACTTGCGTACAATTTCAACCCTTGGCAACTGCACAGCTTGGTT
GTGAACAGCATCTTCAATTCTGGCAAGCTCCTTGTCTGTCATATCGACAGCCAACAGAATCACCTGGGAA
TCAATACCATGTTCAGCTTGAGACAGAAGGTCTGAGGCAACGAAATCTGGATCAGCGTATTTATCAGCAA
TAACTAGAACTTCAGAAGGCCCAGCAGGCATGTCAATACTACACAGGGCTGATGTGTCATTTTGAACCAT
CATCTTGGCAGCAGTAACGAACTGGTTTCCTGGACCAAATATTTTGTCACACTTAGGAACAGTTTCTGTT
CCGTAAGCCATAGCAGCTACTGCCTGGGCGCCTCCTGCTAGCACGATACACTTAGCACCAACCTTGTGGG
CAACGTAGATGACTTCTGGGGTAAGGGTACCATCCTTCTTAGGTGGAGATGCAAAAACAATTTCTTTGCA
ACCAGCAACTTTGGCAGGAACACCCAGCATCAGGGAAGTGGAAGGCAGAATTGCGGTTCCACCAGGAATA
TAGAGGCCAACTTTCTCAATAGGTCTTGCAAAACGAGAGCAGACTACACCAGGGCAAGTCTCAACTTGCA
ACGTCTCCGTTAGTTGAGCTTCATGGAATTTCCTGACGTTATCTATAGAGAGATCAATGGCTCTCTTAAC
GTTATCTGGCAATTGCATAAGTTCCTCTGGGAAAGGAGCTTCTAACACAGGTGTCTTCAAAGCGACTCCA
TCAAACTTGGCAGTTAGTTCTAAAAGGGCTTTGTCACCATTTTGACGAACATTGTCGACAATTGGTTTGA
CTAATTCCATAATCTGTTCCGTTTTCTGGATAGGACGACGAAGGGCATCTTCAATTTCTTGTGAGGAGGC
CTTAGAAACGTCAATTTTGCACAATTCAATACGACCTTCAGAAGGGACTTCTTTAGGTTTGGATTCTTCT
TTAGGTTGTTCCTTGGTGTATCCTGGCTTGGCATCTCCTTTCCTTCTAGTGACCTTTAGGGACTTCATAT
CCAGGTTTCTCTCCACCTCGTCCAACGTCACACCGTACTTGGCACATCTAACTAATGCAAAATAAAATAA
GTCAGCACATTCCCAGGCTATATCTTCCTTGGATTTAGCTTCTGCAAGTTCATCAGCTTCCTCCCTAATT
TTAGCGTTCAACAAAACTTCGTCGTCAAATAACCGTTTGGTATAAGAACCTTCTGGAGCATTGCTCTTAC
GATCCCACAAGGTGGCTTCCATGGCTCTAAGACCCTTTGATTGGCCAAAACAGGAAGTGCGTTCCAAGTG
ACAGAAACCAACACCTGTTTGTTCAACCACAAATTTCAAGCAGTCTCCATCACAATCCAATTCGATACCC
AGCAACTTTTGAGTTGCTCCAGATGTAGCACCTTTATACCACAAACCGTGACGACGAGATTGGTAGACTC
CAGTTTGTGTCCTTATAGCCTCCGGAATAGACTTTTTGGACGAGTACACCAGGCCCAACGAGTAATTAGA
AGAGTCAGCCACCAAAGTAGTGAATAGACCATCGGGGCGGTCAGTAGTCAAAGACGCCAACAAAATTTCA
CTGACAGGGAACTTTTTGACATCTTCAGAAAGTTCGTATTCAGTAGTCAATTGCCGAGCATCAATAATGG
GGATTATACCAGAAGCAACAGTGGAAGTCACATCTACCAACTTTGCGGTCTCAGAAAAAGCATAAACAGT
TCTACTACCGCCATTAGTGAAACTTTTCAAATCGCCCAGTGGAGAAGAAAAAGGCACAGCGATACTAGCA
TTAGCGGGCAAGGATGCAACTTTATCAACCAGGGTCCTATAGATAACCCTAGCGCCTGGGATCATCCTTT
GGACAACTCTTTCTGCCAAATCTAGGTCCAAAATCACTTCATTGATACCATTATTGTACAACTTGAGCAA
GTTGTCGATCAGCTCCTCAAATTGGTCCTCTGTAACGGATGACTCAACTTGCACATTAACTTGAAGCTCA
GTCGATTGAGTGAACTTGATCAGGTTGTGCAGCTGGTCAGCAGCATAGGGAAACACGGCTTTTCCTACCA
AACTCAAGGAATTATCAAACTCTGCAACACTTGCGTATGCAGGTAGCAAGGGAAATGTCATACTTGAAGT
CGGACAGTGAGTGTAGTCTTGAGAAATTCTGAAGCCGTATTTTTATTATCAGTGAGTCAGTCATCAGGAG
ATCCTCTACGCCGGACGCATCGTGGCCGGCATCACCGGCGCCACAGGTGCGGTTGCTGGCGCCTATATCG
CCGACATCACCGATGGGGAAGATCGGGCTCGCCACTTCGGGCTCATGAGCGCTTGTTTCGGCGTGGGTAT
GGTGGCAGGCCCCGTGGCCGGGGGACTGTTGGGCGCCATCTCCTTGCATGCACCATTCCTTGCGGCGGCG
GTGCTCAACGGCCTCAACCTACTACTGGGCTGCTTCCTAATGCAGGAGTCGCATAAGGGAGAGCGTCGAG
TATCTATGATTGGAAGTATGGGAATGGTGATACCCGCATTCTTCAGTGTCTTGAGGTCTCCTATCAGATT
ATGCCCAACTAAAGCAACCGGAGGAGGAGATTTCATGGTAAATTTCTCTGACTTTTGGTCATCAGTAGAC
TCGAACTGTGAGACTATCTCGGTTATGACAGCAGAAATGTCCTTCTTGGAGACAGTAAATGAAGTCCCAC
CAATAAAGAAATCCTTGTTATCAGGAACAAACTTCTTGTTTCGAACTTTTTCGGTGCCTTGAACTATAAA
ATGTAGAGTGGATATGTCGGGTAGGAATGGAGCGGGCAAATGCTTACCTTCTGGACCTTCAAGAGGTATG
TAGGGTTTGTAGATACTGATGCCAACTTCAGTGACAACGTTGCTATTTCGTTCAAACCATTCCGAATCCA
GAGAAATCAAAGTTGTTTGTCTACTATTGATCCAAGCCAGTGCGGTCTTGAAACTGACAATAGTGTGCTC
GTGTTTTGAGGTCATCTTTGTATGAATAAATCTAGTCTTTGATCTAAATAATCTTGACGAGCCAGACGAT
AATACCAATCTAAACTCTTTAAACGTTAAAGGACAAGTATGTCTGCCTGTATTAAACCCCAAATCAGCTC
GTAGTCTGATCCTCATCAACTTGAGGGGCACTATCTTGTTTTAGAGAAATTTGCGGAGATGCGATATCGA
GAAAAAGGTACGCTGATTTTAAACGTGAAATTTATCTCAAGATCTGCTGCCTCGCGCGTTTCGGTGATGA
CGGTGAAAACCTCTGACACATGCAGCTCCCGGAGACGGTCACAGCTTGTCTGTAAGCGGATGCCGGGAGC
AGACAAGCCCGTCAGGGCGCGTCAGCGGGTGTTGGCGGGTGTCGGGGCGCAGCCATGACCCAGTCACGTA
GCGATAGCGGAGTGTATACTGGCTTAACTATGCGGCATCAGAGCAGATTGTACTGAGAGTGCACCATATG
CGGTGTGAAATACCGCACAGATGCGTAAGGAGAAAATACCGCATCAGGCGCTCTTCCGCTTCCTCGCTCA
CTGACTCGCTGCGCTCGGTCGTTCGGCTGCGGCGAGCGGTATCAGCTCACTCAAAGGCGGTAATACGGTT
ATCCACAGAATCAGGGGATAACGCAGGAAAGAACATGTGAGCAAAAGGCCAGCAAAAGGCCAGGAACCGT
AAAAAGGCCGCGTTGCTGGCGTTTTTCCATAGGCTCCGCCCCCCTGACGAGCATCACAAAAATCGACGCT
CAAGTCAGAGGTGGCGAAACCCGACAGGACTATAAAGATACCAGGCGTTTCCCCCTGGAAGCTCCCTCGT
GCGCTCTCCTGTTCCGACCCTGCCGCTTACCGGATACCTGTCCGCCTTTCTCCCTTCGGGAAGCGTGGCG
CTTTCTCATAGCTCACGCTGTAGGTATCTCAGTTCGGTGTAGGTCGTTCGCTCCAAGCTGGGCTGTGTGC
ACGAACCCCCCGTTCAGCCCGACCGCTGCGCCTTATCCGGTAACTATCGTCTTGAGTCCAACCCGGTAAG
ACACGACTTATCGCCACTGGCAGCAGCCACTGGTAACAGGATTAGCAGAGCGAGGTATGTAGGCGGTGCT
ACAGAGTTCTTGAAGTGGTGGCCTAACTACGGCTACACTAGAAGGACAGTATTTGGTATCTGCGCTCTGC
TGAAGCCAGTTACCTTCGGAAAAAGAGTTGGTAGCTCTTGATCCGGCAAACAAACCACCGCTGGTAGCGG
TGGTTTTTTTGTTTGCAAGCAGCAGATTACGCGCAGAAAAAAAGGATCTCAAGAAGATCCTTTGATCTTT
TCTACGGGGTCTGACGCTCAGTGGAACGAAAACTCACGTTAAGGGATTTTGGTCATGAGATTATCAAAAA
GGATCTTCACCTAGATCCTTTTAAATTAAAAATGAAGTTTTAAATCAATCTAAAGTATATATGAGTAAAC
TTGGTCTGACAGTTACCAATGCTTAATCAGTGAGGCACCTATCTCAGCGATCTGTCTATTTCGTTCATCC
ATAGTTGCCTGACTCCCCGTCGTGTAGATAACTACGATACGGGAGGGCTTACCATCTGGCCCCAGTGCTG
CAATGATACCGCGAGACCCACGCTCACCGGCTCCAGATTTATCAGCAATAAACCAGCCAGCCGGAAGGGC
CGAGCGCAGAAGTGGTCCTGCAACTTTATCCGCCTCCATCCAGTCTATTAATTGTTGCCGGGAAGCTAGA
GTAAGTAGTTCGCCAGTTAATAGTTTGCGCAACGTTGTTGCCATTGCTGCAGGCATCGTGGTGTCACGCT
CGTCGTTTGGTATGGCTTCATTCAGCTCCGGTTCCCAACGATCAAGGCGAGTTACATGATCCCCCATGTT
GTGCAAAAAAGCGGTTAGCTCCTTCGGTCCTCCGATCGTTGTCAGAAGTAAGTTGGCCGCAGTGTTATCA
CTCATGGTTATGGCAGCACTGCATAATTCTCTTACTGTCATGCCATCCGTAAGATGCTTTTCTGTGACTG
GTGAGTACTCAACCAAGTCATTCTGAGAATAGTGTATGCGGCGACCGAGTTGCTCTTGCCCGGCGTCAAC
ACGGGATAATACCGCGCCACATAGCAGAACTTTAAAAGTGCTCATCATTGGAAAACGTTCTTCGGGGCGA
AAACTCTCAAGGATCTTACCGCTGTTGAGATCCAGTTCGATGTAACCCACTCGTGCACCCAACTGATCTT
CAGCATCTTTTACTTTCACCAGCGTTTCTGGGTGAGCAAAAACAGGAAGGCAAAATGCCGCAAAAAAGGG
AATAAGGGCGACACGGAAATGTTGAATACTCATACTCTTCCTTTTTCAATATTATTGAAGCATTTATCAG
GGTTATTGTCTCATGAGCGGATACATATTTGAATGTATTTAGAAAAATAAACAAATAGGGGTTCCGCGCA
CATTTCCCCGAAAAGTGCCACCTGACGTCTAAGAAACCATTATTATCATGACATTAACCTATAAAAATAG
GCGTATCACGAGGCCCTTTCGTCTTCAAGAATTAATTCTCATGTTTGACAGCTTATCATCGATAAGCTGA
CTCATGTTGGTATTGTGAAATAGACGCAGATCGGGAACACTGAAAAATAACAGTTATTATTCGA
Features (pLannotate 1.2.2; 15 found; start..end, strand, type, name):
      1..936     +  promoter       AOX1 promoter: Pichia pastoris AOX1; inducible promoter, regulated by methanol
    948..1202    +  CDS            α-factor secretion signal: N-terminal secretion signal from S. cerevisiae alpha-factor; MFα1; Cleavage by the Kex2 protease occurs after the dibasic KR sequence.
   1203..1592    +  CDS            LYZ (fragment): LYSC_HUMAN - Also known as LZM. Experimental evidence at protein level: Swiss-Prot protein existence level 1. Lysozymes have primarily a bacteriolytic function; those in tissues and body fluids are associated with the monocyte-macrophage system and enhance the activity of immunoagents. From Homo sapiens (Human).
   1629..1694    +  CDS            AOX1 (fragment): ALOX1_KOMPC - Experimental evidence at protein level: Swiss-Prot protein existence level 1. Major isoform of alcohol oxidase, which catalyzes the oxidation of methanol to formaldehyde and hydrogen peroxide, the first step in the methanol utilization pathway of methylotrophic yeasts. From Komagataella phaffii (strain ATCC 76273 / CBS 7435 / CECT 11047 / NRRL Y-11430 / Wegner 21-1) (Yeast) (Pichia pastoris).
   1698..1944    +  terminator     AOX1 terminator: Pichia pastoris AOX1; transcription terminator for AOX1
   2027..2320    +  CDS            TcR (fragment): tetracycline efflux protein; tet; confers resistance to tetracycline
   2357..4891    -  CDS            PpHIS4: multifunctional enzyme, required for histidine biosynthesis; Pichia pastoris HIS4; auxotrophic marker for Pichia pastoris
   4970..5249    +  CDS            TcR (fragment): tetracycline efflux protein; tet; confers resistance to tetracycline
   5246..5994    +  misc_feature   AOX1 3' fragment: region downstream of Pichia pastoris AOX1 gene
   5996..6036    +  CDS            rop (fragment): Rop protein, which maintains plasmids at low copy number; rop
   6138..6278    +  misc_feature   bom: basis of mobility region from pBR322
   6464..7052    -  rep_origin     ori: high-copy-number ColE1/pMB1/pBR322/pUC origin of replication
   7223..8083    -  CDS            AmpR: β-lactamase; bla; confers resistance to ampicillin, carbenicillin, and related antibiotics
   8084..8188    -  promoter       AmpR promoter: bla
   8305..8328    +  promoter       tet promoter (fragment): E. coli promoter for tetracycline efflux protein gene
