[The description below was written by a language model from this plasmid's Addgene catalogue record and pLannotate feature annotations shown in this document.]
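Description:
pMJA103 is a yeast expression plasmid built on the Invitrogen pPIC9 backbone for secreted production of the amyloidogenic D67H variant of human lysozyme in Pichia pastoris. In E. coli it is maintained through a ColE1/pMB1-type origin and selected with ampicillin via the bla gene and its promoter. The sequenced record (about 8.4 kb) also carries pBR322-derived remnants, including the bom site and non-functional fragments of rop, the tetracycline resistance gene and the tet promoter. Selection in Pichia relies on the P. pastoris HIS4 gene, an auxotrophic marker that restores histidine biosynthesis in his4 hosts.

The expression cassette begins with the methanol-inducible AOX1 promoter, followed by the S. cerevisiae α-factor secretion signal fused directly to a synthetic coding sequence of roughly 390 bp for mature human lysozyme. The insert was cloned between a partially digested AvaI site and EcoRI. The α-factor prepro leader directs the fusion into the secretory pathway, and Kex2 cleavage after the dibasic KR motif releases the mature protein, consistent with the depositor's note that the product is secreted mature D67H lysozyme. Transcription ends at the AOX1 terminator, preceded by a short residual piece of AOX1 coding sequence. A separate AOX1 3' fragment lies downstream of HIS4. Together with the AOX1 promoter, it provides homology to the AOX1 locus, which in pPIC9-type vectors generally serves for chromosomal integration, since the plasmid has no yeast replication origin annotated.

The construct is intended for producing recombinant variant lysozyme, and the associated publication concerns structural and solution-dynamics studies of lysozyme amyloidosis.
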