Addgene plasmid #128519: pMJA103
Purpose: Expresses human amyloid Lysozyme in Pichia pastoris
Depositing lab: Marcos Alcocer. Depositing organization: University of Nottingham. Publication: Rationalising lysozyme amyloidosis: insights from the structure and solution dynamics of T70N lysozyme. Johnson RJ, Christodoulou J, Dumoulin M, Caddy GL, Alcocer MJ, Murtagh GJ, Kumita JR, Larsson G, Robinson CV, Archer DB, Luisi B, Dobson CM. J Mol Biol. 2005 Sep 30;352(4):823-36. doi: 10.1016/j.jmb.2005.07.040. PubMed 16126226.
Backbone
  Vector backbone: pPIC9
  Backbone manufacturer: Invitrogen
  Backbone size w/o insert (bp): 8005
  Vector type: Yeast Expression
  Selectable markers: HIS4
Growth in bacteria
  Bacterial resistance: Ampicillin, 100 μg/mL
  Growth temperature: 37°C
  Growth strain: DH5alpha
  Copy number: Unknown
Gene/Insert
  Gene/Insert name: Artificial gene for human lysozyme D67H (alt name: Lyz or X75362.1)
  Species: H. sapiens (human)
  Insert size (bp): 393
  Entrez Gene: LYZ (a.k.a. LYZF1, LZM)
  Promoter: AOX1
  Cloning method: Restriction Enzyme; 5′ cloning site AvaI partial (not destroyed); 3′ cloning site EcoRI (not destroyed)
  Sequencing primers: 5′ CGACTGGTTCCAATTGACAAGCTTT; 3′ TGCATCTCTCAGGCAAATGGCA
Resource information
  A portion of this plasmid was derived from a plasmid made by: Lysozyme gene given by Prof Archer IFRN.
Terms and licenses: Academic/Nonprofit Terms; Industry Terms: Not Available to Industry
Depositor comments: Secreted D67H amyloid Human mature lysozyme. Also reference PMID: 16441658.
How to cite: pMJA103 was a gift from Marcos Alcocer (Addgene plasmid # 128519 ; http://n2t.net/addgene:128519 ; RRID:Addgene_128519)
