>Addgene plasmid #128519 | pMJA103 | depositor partial sequence | sequence record 246364 | Lys gene
AAGGTTTTCGAAAGATGTGAGCTCGCTAGAACCTTGAAGAGATTGGGTATGGACGGGTACCGTGGTATCT
CTTTGGCTAACTGGATGTGTTTGGCTAAGTGGGAATCTGGTTACAACACTCGAGCTACCAACTACAACGC
TGGTGACAGGTCGACCGACTACGGTATCTTCCAAATTAATTCTAGATACTGGTGTAACCACGGTAAGACC
CCAGGCGCCGTTAACGCTTGTCACTTGTCTTGTTCTGCTTTGCTGCAGGACAACATCGCTGACGCTGTTG
CTTGTGCTAAACGCGTTGTTAGAGACCCACAAGGTATCAGAGCTTGGGTTGCTTGGAGAAATCGATGTCA
AAACAGAGACGTCAGACAATACGTTCAAGGTTGTGGTGTTTAG
